Addgene plasmid #14776: pSuper mouse Drosha3
Depositing lab: Tyler Jacks. Depositing organization: Massachusetts Institute of Technology. Publication: Impaired microRNA processing enhances cellular transformation and tumorigenesis. Kumar MS, Lu J, Mercer KL, Golub TR, Jacks T. Nat Genet. 2007 May;39(5):673-7. doi: 10.1038/ng2003. PubMed 17401365.
Backbone
  Vector backbone: pSUPER.retro.puro
  Backbone manufacturer: OligoEngine
  Backbone size w/o insert (bp): 6350
  Vector type: Mammalian Expression, Retroviral, RNAi
  Selectable markers: Puromycin
Growth in bacteria
  Bacterial resistance: Ampicillin, 100 μg/mL
  Growth temperature: 37°C
  Growth strain: DH5alpha
  Copy number: High Copy
Gene/Insert
  Gene/Insert name: Drosha shRNA (alt names: Drosha; Rnasen)
  Species: M. musculus (mouse)
  Entrez Gene: Drosha (a.k.a. 1110013A17Rik, Etohi2, Rn3, Rnasen)
  Cloning method: Restriction Enzyme
  Sequencing primers: 5′ pLXSN5'
Terms and licenses: Academic/Nonprofit Terms; Industry Terms: Not Available to Industry
Depositor comments: shRNA sequence: GATCCCCAGA ACTACACGTC CATCAATTCA AGAGATTGAT GGACGTGTAG TTCTTTTTTG GAAC
How to cite: pSuper mouse Drosha3 was a gift from Tyler Jacks (Addgene plasmid # 14776 ; http://n2t.net/addgene:14776 ; RRID:Addgene_14776)
