[The description below was written by a language model from this plasmid's Addgene catalogue record.]
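Description:
pSuper mouse Drosha3 is a retroviral RNAi plasmid built on the commercial pSUPER.retro.puro backbone (about 6.35 kb without insert) and carrying a short hairpin RNA directed against mouse Drosha (also known as Rnasen), the nuclear RNase III enzyme that cleaves primary microRNA transcripts in the first step of microRNA maturation. The hairpin was inserted as an oligonucleotide cassette by restriction enzyme cloning. As is typical for this design, it consists of a sense target sequence, a short loop, the antisense sequence and a run of thymidines that acts as a polymerase III terminator. The record does not name the promoter. pSUPER-series vectors generally drive hairpins from the human H1 RNA polymerase III promoter, but no feature table is available here to confirm this or the layout of the retroviral elements. The "3" in the name suggests it is one of several Drosha hairpins from the same series, although the record does not say so explicitly.

In bacteria the plasmid is maintained at high copy under ampicillin selection. In mammalian cells it can be transfected directly or packaged into retroviral particles for stable integration, and cells carrying it are selected with puromycin. The processed hairpin yields an siRNA that depletes Drosha mRNA, broadly impairing microRNA biogenesis. According to the associated publication, the construct was used to study how reduced microRNA processing affects cellular transformation and tumorigenesis. It is therefore suited to stable Drosha knockdown in mouse cells for studies of global microRNA loss.
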