>Addgene plasmid #14776 | pSuper mouse Drosha3 | addgene partial sequence | sequence record 21339 | 14776 with pLXSN5'
AGCCCTCACTCCTTCTCTAGGCGCCGGAATTGAAGATCCCCCGGGCTGCAGGAATTCGAACGCTGACGTC
ATCAACCCGCTCCAAGGAATCGCGGGCCCAGTGTCACTAGGCGGGAACACCCAGCGCGCGTGCGCCCTGG
CAGGAAGATGGCTGTGAGGGACAGGGGAGTGGCGCCCTGCAATATTTGCATGTCGCTATGTGTTCTGGGA
AATCACCATAAACGTGAAATGTCTTTGGATTTGGGAATCTTATAAGTTCTGTATGAGACCACAGATCCCC
AGAACTACACGTCCATCAATTCAAGAGATTGATGGACGTGTAGTTCTTTTTTGGAACTCGAGGTTAACGA
ATTCTACCGGGTAGGGGAGGCGCTTTTCCCAAGGCAGTCTGGAGCATGCGCTTTAGCAGCCCCGCTGGGC
ACTTGGCGCTACACAAGTGGCCTCTGGCCTCGCACACATTCCACATCCACCGGTAGGCGCCAACCGGCTC
CGTTCTTTGGTGGCCCCTTCGCGCCACCTTCTACTCCTCCCCTAGTCAGGAAGTTCCCCCCCGCCCCGCA
GCTCGCGTCGTGCAGGACGTGACAAATGGAAGTAGCACGTCTCACTAGTCTCGTGCAGATGGACAGCACC
GCTGAGCAATGGAAGCGGGTAGGCCTTTGGGGCAGCGGCCAATAGCAGCTTTGCTCCTTCGCTTTCTGGG
CTCAGAGGCTGGGAAGGGGTGGGTCCGGGGGCGGGCTCAGGGGCGGGCTCAGGGGCGGGGCGGGCGCCCG
AAGGTCCTCCGGAGCCCGGCATTCTGCACGCTCAAAAGCGCACGTCTGCCGCGCTGTTCTCCTCTTCCTC
ATCTCCGGGCCTTTCGACCTGCAGCCCAAGCTTACCATGACCGAGTACAAGCCCACGGTGCGCCTC
